>Addgene plasmid #135305 | MSCV-BCL6-t2A-BCL2 | addgene full sequence | sequence record 270748 | Addgene NGS Result
AATGAAAGACCCCACCTGTAGGTTTGGCAAGCTAGCTTAAGTAACGCCATTTTGCAAGGCATGGAAAATA
CATAACTGAGAATAGAGAAGTTCAGATCAAGGTTAGGAACAGAGAGACAGCAGAATATGGGCCAAACAGG
ATATCTGTGGTAAGCAGTTCCTGCCCCGGCTCAGGGCCAAGAACAGATGGTCCCCAGATGCGGTCCCGCC
CTCAGCAGTTTCTAGAGAACCATCAGATGTTTCCAGGGTGCCCCAAGGACCTGAAATGACCCTGTGCCTT
ATTTGAACTAACCAATCAGTTCGCTTCTCGCTTCTGTTCGCGCGCTTCTGCTCCCCGAGCTCAATAAAAG
AGCCCACAACCCCTCACTCGGCGCGCCAGTCCTCCGATAGACTGCGTCGCCCGGGTACCCGTATTCCCAA
TAAAGCCTCTTGCTGTTTGCATCCGAATCGTGGACTCGCTGATCCTTGGGAGGGTCTCCTCAGATTGATT
GACTGCCCACCTCGGGGGTCTTTCATTTGGAGGTTCCACCGAGATTTGGAGACCCCTGCCCAGGGACCAC
CGACCCCCCCGCCGGGAGGTAAGCTGGCCAGCGGTCGTTTCGTGTCTGTCTCTGTCTTTGTGCGTGTTTG
TGCCGGCATCTAATGTTTGCGCCTGCGTCTGTACTAGTTAGCTAACTAGCTCTGTATCTGGCGGACCCGT
GGTGGAACTGACGAGTTCTGAACACCCGGCCGCAACCCTGGGAGACGTCCCAGGGACTTTGGGGGCCGTT
TTTGTGGCCCGACCTGAGGAAGGGAGTCGATGTGGAATCCGACCCCGTCAGGATATGTGGTTCTGGTAGG
AGACGAGAACCTAAAACAGTTCCCGCCTCCGTCTGAATTTTTGCTTTCGGTTTGGAACCGAAGCCGCGCG
TCTTGTCTGCTGCAGCGCTGCAGCATCGTTCTGTGTTGTCTCTGTCTGACTGTGTTTCTGTATTTGTCTG
AAAATTAGGGCCAGACTGTTACCACTCCCTTAAGTTTGACCTTAGGTCACTGGAAAGATGTCGAGCGGAT
CGCTCACAACCAGTCGGTAGATGTCAAGAAGAGACGTTGGGTTACCTTCTGCTCTGCAGAATGGCCAACC
TTTAACGTCGGATGGCCGCGAGACGGCACCTTTAACCGAGACCTCATCACCCAGGTTAAGATCAAGGTCT
TTTCACCTGGCCCGCATGGACACCCAGACCAGGTCCCCTACATCGTGACCTGGGAAGCCTTGGCTTTTGA
CCCCCCTCCCTGGGTCAAGCCCTTTGTACACCCTAAGCCTCCGCCTCCTCTTCCTCCATCCGCCCCGTCT
CTCCCCCTTGAACCTCCTCGTTCGACCCCGCCTCGATCCTCCCTTTATCCAGCCCTCACTCCTTCTCTAG
GCGCCGGAATTAGATCTCTCGAGGTTGCCACCATGGCCTCGCCGGCT
[372 nt withheld, positions 1448-1819]
GCAGAGATGGTTTCTGCCATCAAGCCTCCTCGTGAAGAGTTCCTCAACAGCCGGATGCTGATGCCCCAAG
ACATCATGGCCTATCGGGGTCGTGAGGTGGTGGAGAACAACCTGCCACTGAGGAGCGCCCCTGGGTGTGA
GAGCAGAGCCTTTGCCCCCAGCCTGTACAGTGGCCTGTCCACACCGCCAGCCTCTTATTCCATGTACAGC
CACCTCCCTGTCAGCAGCCTCCTCTTCTCCGATGAGGAGTTTCGGGATGTCCGGATGCCTGTGGCCAACC
CCTTCCCCAAGGAGCGGGCACTCCCATGTGATAGTGCCAGGCCAGTCCCTGGTGAGTACAGCCGGCCGAC
TTTGGAGGTGTCCCCCAATGTGTGCCACAGCAATATCTATTCACCCAAGGAAACAATCCCAGAAGAGGCA
CGAAGTGATATGCACTACAGTGTGGCTGAGGGCCTCAAACCTGCTGCCCCCTCAGCCCGAAATGCCCCCT
ACTTCCCTTGTGACAAGGCCAGCAAAGAAGAAGAGAGACCCTCCTCGGAAGATGAGATTGCCCTGCATTT
CGAGCCCCCCAATGCACCCCTGAACCGGAAGGGTCTGGTTAGTCCACAGAGCCCCCAGAAATCTGACTGC
CAGCCCAACTCGCCCACAGAGTCCTGCAGCAGTAAGAATGCCTGCATCCTCCAGGCTTCTGGCTCCCCTC
CAGCCAAGAGCCCCACTGACCCCAAAGCCTGCAACTGGAAGAAATACAAGTTCATCGTGCTCAACAGCCT
CAATCAGAATGCCAAACCAGAGGGGCCTGAGCAGGCTGAGCTGGGCCGCCTTTCCCCACGAGCCTACACG
GCCCCACCTGCCTGCCAGCCACCCATGGAGCCTGAGAACCTTGACCTCCAGTCCCCAACCAAGCTGAGTG
CCAGCGGGGAGGACTCCACCATCCCACAAGCCAGCCGGCTCAATAACATCGTTAACAGGTCCATGACGGG
CTCTCCCCGCAGCAGCAGCGAGAGCCACTCACCACTCTACATGCACCCCCCGAAGTGCACGTCCTGCGGC
TCTCAGTCCCCACAGCATGCAGAGATGTGCCTCCACACCGCTGGCCCCACGTTCCCTGAGGAGATGGGAG
AGACCCAGTCTGAGTACTCAGATTCTAGCTGTGAGAACGGGGCCTTCTTCTGCAATGAGTGTGACTGCCG
CTTCTCTGAGGAGGCCTCACTCAAGAGGCACACGCTGCAGACCCACAGTGACAAACCCTACAAGTGTGAC
CGCTGCCAGGCCTCCTTCCGCTACAAGGGCAACCTCGCCAGCCACAAGACCGTCCATACCGGTGAGAAAC
CCTATCGTTGCAACATCTGTGGGGCCCAGTTCAACCGGCCAGCCAACCTGAAAACCCACACTCGAATTCA
CTCTGGAGAGAAGCCCTACAAATGCGAAACCTGCGGAGCCAGATTTGTACAGGTGGCCCACCTCCGTGCC
CATGTGCTTATCCACACTGGTGAGAAGCCCTATCCCTGTGAAATCTGTGGCACCCGTTTCCGGCACCTTC
AGACTCTGAAGAGCCACCTGCGAATCCACACAGGAGAGAAACCTTACCATTGTGAGAAGTGTAACCTGCA
TTTCCGTCACAAAAGCCAGCTGCGACTTCACTTGCGCCAGAAGCATGGCGCCATCACCAACACCAAGGTG
CAATACCGCGTGTCAGCCACTGACCTGCCTCCGGAGCTCCCCAAAGCCTGCAACGGATCCGGCAGCGGCG
GGGAAGGAAGGGGCTCCCTGCTCACCTGCGGCGACGTGGAAGAGAACCCCGGACCTATGGCGCACGCTGG
GAGAACAGGGTACGATAACCGGGAGATAGTGATGAAGTACATCCATTATAAGCTGTCGCAGAGGGGCTAC
GAGTGGGATGCGGGAGATGTGGGAGCCGCTCCTCCTGGTGCCGCTCCCGCACCGGGCATCTTCTCCTCCC
AGCCTGGGCACACGCCTCATCCAGCCGCATCCCGGGATCCTGTCGCCAGGACCTCGCCTCTGCAGACACC
GGCTGCTCCTGGAGCTGCTGCAGGACCTGCGCTCAGCCCGGTGCCACCTGTGGTCCACCTGACCCTCCGC
CAGGCCGGCGACGACTTCTCCCGCCGCTACCGCCGCGACTTCGCCGAGATGTCCAGCCAGCTGCACCTGA
CGCCCTTCACCGCGCGGGGACGCTTTGCCACGGTGGTGGAGGAGCTCTTCAGGGACGGGGTGAACTGGGG
GAGGATTGTGGCCTTCTTTGAGTTCGGTGGGGTCATGTGTGTGGAGAGCGTCAACCGGGAGATGTCGCCC
CTGGTGGACAACATCGCCCTGTGGATGACTGAGTACCTGAACCGGCACCTGCACACCTGGATCCAGGATA
ACGGAGGCTGGGATGCCTTTGTGGAACTGTACGGCCCCAGCATGCGGCCTCTGTTTGATTTCTCCTGGCT
GTCTCTGAAGACTCTGCTCAGTTTGGCCCTGGTGGGAGCTTGCATCACCCTGGGTGCCTATCTGGGCCAC
AAGTGATAGAACGCGGCCGCACCGGTGGATCCTACGTAGAATTCCGCCCCCCCCCCCTAACGTTACTGGC
CGAAGCCGCTTGGAATAAGGCCGGTGTGCGTTTGTCTATATGTTATTTTCCACCATATTGCCGTCTTTTG
GCAATGTGAGGGCCCGGAAACCTGGCCCTGTCTTCTTGACGAGCATTCCTAGGGGTCTTTCCCCTCTCGC
CAAAGGAATGCAAGGTCTGTTGAATGTCGTGAAGGAAGCAGTTCCTCTGGAAGCTTCTTGAAGACAAACA
ACGTCTGTAGCGACCCTTTGCAGGCAGCGGAACCCCCCACCTGGCGACAGGTGCCTCTGCGGCCAAAAGC
CACGTGTATAAGATACACCTGCAAAGGCGGCACAACCCCAGTGCCACGTTGTGAGTTGGATAGTTGTGGA
AAGAGTCAAATGGCTCTCCTCAAGCGTATTCAACAAGGGGCTGAAGGATGCCCAGAAGGTACCCCATTGT
ATGGGATCTGATCTGGGGCCTCGGTGCACATGCTTTACATGTGTTTAGTCGAGGTTAAAAAAACGTCTAG
GCCCCCCGAACCACGGGGACGTGGTTTTCCTTTGAAAAACACGATGATAATATGGCCACAACCATGGTGA
GCTTTCCATGTAAATTTGTAGCCAGCTTCCTTCTGATTTTCAATGTTTCTTCCAAAGGTGCAGTCTCCAA
AGAGATTACGAATGCCTTGGAAACCTGGGGTGCCTTGGGTCAGGACATCAACTTGGACATTCCTAGTTTT
CAAATGAGTGATGATATTGACGATATAAAATGGGAAAAAACTTCAGACAAGAAAAAGATTGCACAATTCA
GAAAAGAGAAAGAGACTTTCAAGGAAAAAGATACATATAAGCTATTTAAAAATGGAACTCTGAAAATTAA
GCATCTGAAGACCGATGATCAGGATATCTACAAGGTATCAATATATGATACAAAAGGAAAAAATGTGTTG
GAAAAAATATTTGATTTGAAGATTCAAGAGAGGGTCTCAAAACCAAAGATCTCCTGGACTTGTATCAACA
CAACCCTGACCTGTGAGGTAATGAATGGAACTGACCCCGAATTAAACCTGTATCAAGATGGGAAACATCT
AAAACTTTCTCAGAGGGTCATCACACACAAGTGGACCACCAGCCTGAGTGCAAAATTCAAGTGCACAGCA
GGGAACAAAGTCAGCAAGGAATCCAGTGTCGAGCCTGTCAGCTGTCCAGAGAAAGGTCTGGACATCTATC
TCATCATTGGCATATGTGGAGGAGGCAGCCTCTTGATGGTCTTTGTGGCACTGCTCGTTTTCTATATCAC
CAAAAGGAAAAAACAGAGGAGTCGGAGAAATGATGAGGAGCTGGAGACAAGAGCCCACAGAGTAGCTACT
GAAGAAAGGGGCCGGAAGCCCCACCAAATTCCAGCTTCAACCCCTCAGAATTAAGTCGACCTGCAGCCAA
GCTTATCGATAAAATAAAAGATTTTATTTAGTCTCCAGAAAAAGGGGGGAATGAAAGACCCCACCTGTAG
GTTTGGCAAGCTAGCTTAAGTAACGCCATTTTGCAAGGCATGGAAAATACATAACTGAGAATAGAGAAGT
TCAGATCAAGGTTAGGAACAGAGAGACAGCAGAATATGGGCCAAACAGGATATCTGTGGTAAGCAGTTCC
TGCCCCGGCTCAGGGCCAAGAACAGATGGTCCCCAGATGCGGTCCCGCCCTCAGCAGTTTCTAGAGAACC
ATCAGATGTTTCCAGGGTGCCCCAAGGACCTGAAATGACCCTGTGCCTTATTTGAACTAACCAATCAGTT
CGCTTCTCGCTTCTGTTCGCGCGCTTCTGCTCCCCGAGCTCAATAAAAGAGCCCACAACCCCTCACTCGG
CGCGCCAGTCCTCCGATAGACTGCGTCGCCCGGGTACCCGTGTATCCAATAAACCCTCTTGCAGTTGCAT
CCGACTTGTGGTCTCGCTGTTCCTTGGGAGGGTCTCCTCTGAGTGATTGACTACCCGTCAGCGGGGGTCT
TTCATGGGTAACAGTTTCTTGAAGTTGGAGAACAACATTCTGAGGGTAGGAGTCGAATATTAAGTAATCC
TGACTCAATTAGCCACTGTTTTGAATCCACATACTCCAATACTCCTGAAATAGTTCATTATGGACAGCGC
AGAAAGAGCTGGGGAGAATTGTGAAATTGTTATCCGCTCACAATTCCACACAACATACGAGCCGGAAGCA
TAAAGTGTAAAGCCTGGGGTGCCTAATGAGTGAGCTAACTCACATTAATTGCGTTGCGCTCACTGCCCGC
TTTCCAGTCGGGAAACCTGTCGTGCCAGCTGCATTAATGAATCGGCCAACGCGCGGGGAGAGGCGGTTTG
CGTATTGGGCGCTCTTCCGCTTCCTCGCTCACTGACTCGCTGCGCTCGGTCGTTCGGCTGCGGCGAGCGG
TATCAGCTCACTCAAAGGCGGTAATACGGTTATCCACAGAATCAGGGGATAACGCAGGAAAGAACATGTG
AGCAAAAGGCCAGCAAAAGGCCAGGAACCGTAAAAAGGCCGCGTTGCTGGCGTTTTTCCATAGGCTCCGC
CCCCCTGACGAGCATCACAAAAATCGACGCTCAAGTCAGAGGTGGCGAAACCCGACAGGACTATAAAGAT
ACCAGGCGTTTCCCCCTGGAAGCTCCCTCGTGCGCTCTCCTGTTCCGACCCTGCCGCTTACCGGATACCT
GTCCGCCTTTCTCCCTTCGGGAAGCGTGGCGCTTTCTCATAGCTCACGCTGTAGGTATCTCAGTTCGGTG
TAGGTCGTTCGCTCCAAGCTGGGCTGTGTGCACGAACCCCCCGTTCAGCCCGACCGCTGCGCCTTATCCG
GTAACTATCGTCTTGAGTCCAACCCGGTAAGACACGACTTATCGCCACTGGCAGCAGCCACTGGTAACAG
GATTAGCAGAGCGAGGTATGTAGGCGGTGCTACAGAGTTCTTGAAGTGGTGGCCTAACTACGGCTACACT
AGAAGAACAGTATTTGGTATCTGCGCTCTGCTGAAGCCAGTTACCTTCGGAAAAAGAGTTGGTAGCTCTT
GATCCGGCAAACAAACCACCGCTGGTAGCGGTGGTTTTTTTGTTTGCAAGCAGCAGATTACGCGCAGAAA
AAAAGGATCTCAAGAAGATCCTTTGATCTTTTCTACGGGGTCTGACGCTCAGTGGAACGAAAACTCACGT
TAAGGGATTTTGGTCATGAGATTATCAAAAAGGATCTTCACCTAGATCCTTTTAAATTAAAAATGAAGTT
TTAAATCAATCTAAAGTATATATGAGTAAACTTGGTCTGACAGTTACCAATGCTTAATCAGTGAGGCACC
TATCTCAGCGATCTGTCTATTTCGTTCATCCATAGTTGCCTGACTCCCCGTCGTGTAGATAACTACGATA
CGGGAGGGCTTACCATCTGGCCCCAGTGCTGCAATGATACCGCGAGACCCACGCTCACCGGCTCCAGATT
TATCAGCAATAAACCAGCCAGCCGGAAGGGCCGAGCGCAGAAGTGGTCCTGCAACTTTATCCGCCTCCAT
CCAGTCTATTAATTGTTGCCGGGAAGCTAGAGTAAGTAGTTCGCCAGTTAATAGTTTGCGCAACGTTGTT
GCCATTGCTACAGGCATCGTGGTGTCACGCTCGTCGTTTGGTATGGCTTCATTCAGCTCCGGTTCCCAAC
GATCAAGGCGAGTTACATGATCCCCCATGTTGTGCAAAAAAGCGGTTAGCTCCTTCGGTCCTCCGATCGT
TGTCAGAAGTAAGTTGGCCGCAGTGTTATCACTCATGGTTATGGCAGCACTGCATAATTCTCTTACTGTC
ATGCCATCCGTAAGATGCTTTTCTGTGACTGGTGAGTACTCAACCAAGTCATTCTGAGAATAGTGTATGC
GGCGACCGAGTTGCTCTTGCCCGGCGTCAATACGGGATAATACCGCGCCACATAGCAGAACTTTAAAAGT
GCTCATCATTGGAAAACGTTCTTCGGGGCGAAAACTCTCAAGGATCTTACCGCTGTTGAGATCCAGTTCG
ATGTAACCCACTCGTGCACCCAACTGATCTTCAGCATCTTTTACTTTCACCAGCGTTTCTGGGTGAGCAA
AAACAGGAAGGCAAAATGCCGCAAAAAAGGGAATAAGGGCGACACGGAAATGTTGAATACTCATACTCTT
CCTTTTTCAATATTATTGAAGCATTTATCAGGGTTATTGTCTCATGAGCGGATACATATTTGAATGTATT
TAGAAAAATAAACAAATAGGGGTTCCGCGCACATTTCCCCGAAAAGTGCCACCTGACGTCTAAGAAACCA
TTATTATCATGACATTAACCTATAAAAATAGGCGTATCACGAGGCCCTTTCGTCTCGCGCGTTTCGGTGA
TGACGGTGAAAACCTCTGACACATGCAGCTCCCGGAGACGGTCACAGCTTGTCTGTAAGCGGATGCCGGG
AGCAGACAAGCCCGTCAGGGCGCGTCAGCGGGTGTTGGCGGGTGTCGGGGCTGGCTTAACTATGCGGCAT
CAGAGCAGATTGTACTGAGAGTGCACCATATGCGGTGTGAAATACCGCACAGATGCGTAAGGAGAAAATA
CCGCATCAGGCGCCATTCGCCATTCAGGCTGCGCAACTGTTGGGAAGGGCGATCGGTGCGGGCCTCTTCG
CTATTACGCCAGCTGGCGAAAGGGGGATGTGCTGCAAGGCGATTAAGTTGGGTAACGCCAGGGTTTTCCC
AGTCACGACGTTGTAAAACGACGGCGCAAGGAATGGTGCATGCAAGGAGATGGCGCCCAACAGTCCCCCG
GCCACGGGGCCTGCCACCATACCCACGCCGAAACAAGCGCTCATGAGCCCGAAGTGGCGAGCCCGATCTT
CCCCATCGGTGATGTCGGCGATATAGGCGCCAGCAACCGCACCTGTGGCGCCGGTGATGCCGGCCACGAT
GCGTCCGGCGTAGAGGCGATTAGTCCAATTTGTTAAAGACAGGATATCAGTGGTCCAGGCTCTAGTTTTG
ACTCAACAATATCACCAGCTGAAGCCTATAGAGTACGAGCCATAGATAAAATAAAAGATTTTATTTAGTC
TCCAGAAAAAGGGGGG
Features (pLannotate 1.2.2; 20 found; start..end, strand, type, name):
      1..517     +  LTR            5' LTR: 5' long terminal repeat from murine embryonic stem cell virus
    581..922     +  misc_feature   MESV Ψ: packaging signal of murine embryonic stem cell virus
    989..1405    +  CDS            gag (truncated): truncated Moloney murine leukemia virus (MMLV) gag gene lacking the start codon
   1433..3550    +  CDS            BCL6 (sequence partly withheld): BCL6_HUMAN - Also known as BCL5, LAZ3, ZBTB27, ZNF51. Experimental evidence at protein level: Swiss-Prot protein existence level 1. Transcriptional repressor mainly required for germinal center (GC) formation and antibody affinity maturation which has different mechanisms of action specific to the lineage and biological functions. Forms complexes with different corepressors and histone deacetylases to repress the transcriptional expression of different subsets of target genes. Represses its target genes by binding directly to the DNA sequence 5'-TTCCTAGAA-3' (BCL6-binding site) or indirectly b
   3626..4342    +  CDS            BCL2: BCL2_HUMAN - Experimental evidence at protein level: Swiss-Prot protein existence level 1. Suppresses apoptosis in a variety of cell systems including factor-dependent lymphohematopoietic and neural cells. Regulates cell death by controlling the mitochondrial membrane permeability. Appears to function in a feedback loop system with caspases. Inhibits caspase activity either by preventing the release of cytochrome c from the mitochondria and/or by binding to the apoptosis-activating factor (APAF-1). May attenuate inflammation by impairing NLRP1-inflammasome activation, hence CASP1 activation an
   4487..4949    +  misc_feature   IRES: internal ribosome entry site (IRES) of the encephalomyocarditis virus (EMCV)
   4969..5790    +  CDS            CD2 (fragment): CD2_HUMAN - Also known as SRBC. Experimental evidence at protein level: Swiss-Prot protein existence level 1. CD2 interacts with lymphocyte function-associated antigen CD58 (LFA-3) and CD48/BCM1 to mediate adhesion between T-cells and other cell types. CD2 is implicated in the triggering of T-cells, the cytoplasmic domain is implicated in the signaling function. From Homo sapiens (Human).
   5860..6374    +  LTR            3' LTR: 3' long terminal repeat from murine embryonic stem cell virus
   6536..6552    -  protein_bind   lac operator: The lac repressor binds to the lac operator to inhibit transcription in E. coli. This inhibition can be relieved by adding lactose or isopropyl-β-D-thiogalactopyranoside (IPTG). lac repressor encoded by lacI
   6560..6590    -  promoter       lac promoter: promoter for the E. coli lac operon
   6605..6626    -  protein_bind   CAP binding site: CAP binding activates transcription in the presence of cAMP. E. coli catabolite activator protein
   6639..6731    -  CDS            lacI (fragment): lac repressor; lacI; The lac repressor binds to the lac operator to inhibit transcription in E. coli. This inhibition can be relieved by adding lactose or isopropyl-β-D-thiogalactopyranoside (IPTG).
   6914..7502    -  rep_origin     ori: high-copy-number ColE1/pMB1/pBR322/pUC origin of replication
   7673..8533    -  CDS            AmpR: β-lactamase; bla; confers resistance to ampicillin, carbenicillin, and related antibiotics
   8534..8638    -  promoter       AmpR promoter: bla
   8733..8768    +  CDS            rop (fragment): Rop protein, which maintains plasmids at low copy number; rop
   8870..8969    +  misc_feature   bom (fragment): basis of mobility region from pBR322
   8975..9124    -  CDS            lacZα (fragment): LacZα fragment of β-galactosidase; lacZ fragment
   9124..9325    -  CDS            TcR (fragment): tetracycline efflux protein; tet; confers resistance to tetracycline
   9326..9424    +  CDS            env (fragment): murine leukemia virus gPr80 envelope polyprotein precursor; env; proteolytically cleaved into gp70SU and p15TM subunits
