[The description below was written by a language model from this plasmid's Addgene catalogue record and pLannotate feature annotations shown in this document.]
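Description:
MSCV-BCL6-t2A-BCL2 is a gammaretroviral expression plasmid built on the MSCV_IRES_huDC2 backbone for co-overexpression of two human oncogenes, BCL6 and BCL2. The proviral portion is flanked by murine embryonic stem cell virus 5' and 3' long terminal repeats. It carries the MESV Ψ packaging signal followed by a truncated gag segment lacking its start codon, which allows the transcript to be packaged into retroviral particles when the viral structural proteins are supplied in trans. The bacterial portion contains a high-copy ColE1/pUC-type origin and a β-lactamase gene for ampicillin selection. It also holds several non-functional remnants of earlier cloning vectors (fragments of lacI, lacZα, rop, bom, TcR and env). The catalogue lists a total size of 9,496 bp, whereas the annotated sequencing record is 9,465 nt, a small difference that the record does not explain.

Expression is driven by the 5' LTR, which produces a single transcript encoding three proteins. The BCL6 coding sequence (a germinal-centre transcriptional repressor) comes first and is joined to BCL2 (an anti-apoptotic regulator of mitochondrial membrane permeability) by a T2A self-cleaving peptide. The T2A is named in the construct but not separately annotated, and it presumably lies in the short gap between the two reading frames, so both proteins would be made from one open reading frame. Downstream, an EMCV IRES directs translation of a fragment of human CD2, which presumably serves as a surface marker for identifying or enriching transduced cells. The associated publication indicates that the construct was used for genetic modification of primary human B cells to model high-grade lymphoma.
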