Addgene plasmid #135305: MSCV-BCL6-t2A-BCL2
Purpose: Overexpression of multiple human genes (BCL2 and BCL6)
Depositing lab: Daniel Hodson. Depositing organization: University of Cambridge. Publication: Genetic modification of primary human B cells to model high-grade lymphoma. Caeser R, Di Re M, Krupka JA, Gao J, Lara-Chica M, Dias JML, Cooke SL, Fenner R, Usheva Z, Runge HFP, Beer PA, Eldaly H, Pak HK, Park CS, Vassiliou GS, Huntly BJP, Mupo A, Bashford-Rogers RJM, Hodson DJ. Nat Commun. 2019 Oct 4;10(1):4543. doi: 10.1038/s41467-019-12494-x. PubMed 31586074.
Backbone
  Vector backbone: MSCV_IRES_huDC2
  Backbone size w/o insert (bp): 6574
  Total vector size (bp): 9496
  Modifications to backbone: BCL6-t2A-BCL2 were cloned into MSCV_IRES_huDC2 using Gibson Assembly
  Vector type: Retroviral
Growth in bacteria
  Bacterial resistance: Ampicillin, 100 μg/mL
  Growth temperature: 37°C
  Growth strain: NEB Stable
  Copy number: Unknown
Gene/Insert 1
  Gene/Insert name: BCL6
  Species: H. sapiens (human)
  Insert size (bp): 2118
  GenBank ID: XM_005247694
  Entrez Gene: BCL6 (a.k.a. BCL5, BCL6A, LAZ3, ZBTB27, ZNF51)
  Promoter: LTR
  Cloning method: Gibson Cloning
  Sequencing primers: 5′ CCCTTGAACCTCCTCGTTCGACC
Gene/Insert 2
  Gene/Insert name: BCL2
  Species: H. sapiens (human)
  Insert size (bp): 720
  GenBank ID: NM_000633
  Entrez Gene: BCL2 (a.k.a. Bcl-2, PPP1R50)
  Promoter: LTR
  Cloning method: Gibson Cloning
  Sequencing primers: 5′ AAGCCCTACAAATGCGAAACCTGC
Terms and licenses: Academic/Nonprofit Terms; Industry Terms: Not Available to Industry
How to cite: MSCV-BCL6-t2A-BCL2 was a gift from Daniel Hodson (Addgene plasmid # 135305 ; http://n2t.net/addgene:135305 ; RRID:Addgene_135305)
